Addgene plasmid #39187: pLIC-SGC1
Purpose: (Empty Backbone) SGC Empty backbone for bacterial expression
Depositing lab: Nicola Burgess-Brown. Depositing organization: University of Oxford.
Backbone
  Vector backbone: pLIC-SGC1
  Backbone manufacturer: SGC
  Vector type: Bacterial Expression
Growth in bacteria
  Bacterial resistance: Ampicillin, 100 μg/mL
  Growth temperature: 37°C
  Growth strain: Mach1
  Copy number: Low Copy
Gene/Insert
  Gene/Insert name: none
  Tag / fusion protein: His Tev (N terminal on backbone)
  Cloning method: Ligation Independent Cloning
  Sequencing primers: 5′ T7; 3′ T7-term
Terms and licenses: Academic/Nonprofit Terms; Industry Terms: Not Available to Industry
Depositor comments: see plasmid map for additional information.
How to cite: pLIC-SGC1 was a gift from Nicola Burgess-Brown (Addgene plasmid # 39187 ; http://n2t.net/addgene:39187 ; RRID:Addgene_39187)
