[The description below was written by a language model from this plasmid's Addgene catalogue record and pLannotate feature annotations shown in this document.]
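Description:
pLIC-SGC1 is an empty bacterial expression backbone of about 7.5 kb, designed for ligation-independent cloning (LIC) of open reading frames for recombinant protein production in E. coli. Its architecture is that of a pET-type vector. It carries a ColE1/pMB1-family origin together with the bom region and the rop gene, which holds plasmid copy number down, consistent with the catalogue's low-copy designation. An f1 origin is also present, and selection is by ampicillin through the bla gene. Short remnants of the tetracycline resistance gene flank the lacI cassette but are annotated only as fragments, so they are not expected to be functional.

Expression is driven by a T7 promoter followed by a lac operator and the phage T7 gene 10 ribosome binding site, with a T7 terminator downstream. The plasmid-borne lacI gene supplies repressor, so transcription is kept off until IPTG is added in a host that provides T7 RNA polymerase. The catalogue states that the backbone adds an N-terminal His tag with a TEV protease cleavage site, allowing affinity purification and later tag removal. This tag is not separately annotated in the feature table, although there is unannotated space between the RBS and the stuffer. The cloning site is occupied by a sacB cassette with its own promoter, preceded by a loxP site. SacB makes cells sensitive to sucrose, so plasmids retaining the stuffer can presumably be counter-selected on sucrose after LIC. A short His-tag fragment and a T7 gene 10-derived fragment are annotated between sacB and the terminator, and the record does not explain their role. The T7 and T7-terminator primers read across any insert.
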