Features (pLannotate 1.2.2; 21 found; start..end, strand, type, name):
     12..467     +  rep_origin     f1 ori (sequence partly withheld): f1 bacteriophage origin of replication; arrow indicates direction of (+) strand synthesis
    494..598     +  promoter       AmpR promoter: bla
    599..1459    +  CDS            AmpR: β-lactamase; bla; confers resistance to ampicillin, carbenicillin, and related antibiotics
   1630..2218    +  rep_origin     ori: high-copy-number ColE1/pMB1/pBR322/pUC origin of replication
   2404..2546    -  misc_feature   bom: basis of mobility region from pBR322
   2648..2839    -  CDS            rop: Rop protein, which maintains plasmids at low copy number; rop
   2856..3236    +  CDS            YPB1_ECOLX: Protein predicted: Swiss-Prot protein existence level 4. From Escherichia coli.
   3308..3599    -  CDS            TcR (fragment): tetracycline efflux protein; tet; confers resistance to tetracycline
   3614..3635    -  protein_bind   CAP binding site: CAP binding activates transcription in the presence of cAMP. E. coli catabolite activator protein
   3648..4730    -  CDS            lacI: lac repressor; lacI; The lac repressor binds to the lac operator to inhibit transcription in E. coli. This inhibition can be relieved by adding lactose or isopropyl-β-D-thiogalactopyranoside (IPTG).
   4731..4808    -  promoter       lacI promoter: lacI
   4816..5095    -  CDS            TcR (fragment): tetracycline efflux protein; tet; confers resistance to tetracycline
   5117..5135    +  promoter       T7 promoter: promoter for bacteriophage T7 RNA polymerase
   5136..5160    +  protein_bind   lac operator: The lac repressor binds to the lac operator to inhibit transcription in E. coli. This inhibition can be relieved by adding lactose or isopropyl-β-D-thiogalactopyranoside (IPTG). lac repressor encoded by lacI
   5175..5197    +  RBS            RBS: efficient ribosome binding site from bacteriophage T7 gene 10 (Olins and Rangwala, 1989)
   5300..5333    +  protein_bind   loxP: Cre-mediated recombination occurs in the 8-bp core sequence (GCATACAT). Cre recombinase
   5348..5793    +  promoter       sacB promoter: sacR; sacB promoter and control region
   5794..7215    +  CDS            SacB: secreted levansucrase that renders bacterial growth sensitive to sucrose; Bacillus subtilis sacB; negative selection marker
   7349..7366    +  CDS            9xHis (fragment): 9xHis affinity tag
   7376..7425    +  CDS            SET1 (fragment): solubility-enhancement tag derived from T7 phage gene 10B
   7433..7480    +  terminator     T7 terminator: transcription terminator for bacteriophage T7 RNA polymerase
>Addgene plasmid #39187 | pLIC-SGC1 | depositor full sequence | sequence record 160533 | pLIC-SGC1 sequence 7505 bps
TGGCGAATGGG
[124 nt withheld, positions 12-135]
C
[91 nt withheld, positions 137-227]
A
[49 nt withheld, positions 229-277]
CCTTTGACGTTGGAGTCCACGTTCTTT
[37 nt withheld, positions 305-341]
ACCCTATCTCGGTCTATTCTTTTGATTTATAAGGGATTTTGCCGATTTCGGCCTATTGGTTAAAAAATGA
GCTGATTTAACAAAAATTTAACGCGAATTTTAACAAAATATTAACGTTTACAATTTCAGGTGGCACTTTT
CGGGGAAATGTGCGCGGAACCCCTATTTGTTTATTTTTCTAAATACATTCAAATATGTATCCGCTCATGA
GACAATAACCCTGATAAATGCTTCAATAATATTGAAAAAGGAAGAGTATGAGTATTCAACATTTCCGTGT
CGCCCTTATTCCCTTTTTTGCGGCATTTTGCCTTCCTGTTTTTGCTCACCCAGAAACGCTGGTGAAAGTA
AAAGATGCTGAAGATCAGTTGGGTGCACGAGTGGGTTACATCGAACTGGATCTCAACAGCGGTAAGATCC
TTGAGAGTTTTCGCCCCGAAGAACGTTTTCCAATGATGAGCACTTTTAAAGTTCTGCTATGTGGCGCGGT
ATTATCCCGTATTGACGCCGGGCAAGAGCAACTCGGTCGCCGCATACACTATTCTCAGAATGACTTGGTT
GAGTACTCACCAGTCACAGAAAAGCATCTTACGGATGGCATGACAGTAAGAGAATTATGCAGTGCTGCCA
TAACCATGAGTGATAACACTGCGGCCAACTTACTTCTGACAACGATCGGAGGACCGAAGGAGCTAACCGC
TTTTTTGCACAACATGGGGGATCATGTAACTCGCCTTGATCGTTGGGAACCGGAGCTGAATGAAGCCATA
CCAAACGACGAGCGTGACACCACGATGCCTGCAGCAATGGCAACAACGTTGCGCAAACTATTAACTGGCG
AACTACTTACTCTAGCTTCCCGGCAACAATTAATAGACTGGATGGAGGCGGATAAAGTTGCAGGACCACT
TCTGCGCTCGGCCCTTCCGGCTGGCTGGTTTATTGCTGATAAATCTGGAGCCGGTGAGCGTGGGTCTCGC
GGTATCATTGCAGCACTGGGGCCAGATGGTAAGCCCTCCCGTATCGTAGTTATCTACACGACGGGGAGTC
AGGCAACTATGGATGAACGAAATAGACAGATCGCTGAGATAGGTGCCTCACTGATTAAGCATTGGTAACT
GTCAGACCAAGTTTACTCATATATACTTTAGATTGATTTAAAACTTCATTTTTAATTTAAAAGGATCTAG
GTGAAGATCCTTTTTGATAATCTCATGACCAAAATCCCTTAACGTGAGTTTTCGTTCCACTGAGCGTCAG
ACCCCGTAGAAAAGATCAAAGGATCTTCTTGAGATCCTTTTTTTCTGCGCGTAATCTGCTGCTTGCAAAC
AAAAAAACCACCGCTACCAGCGGTGGTTTGTTTGCCGGATCAAGAGCTACCAACTCTTTTTCCGAAGGTA
ACTGGCTTCAGCAGAGCGCAGATACCAAATACTGTCCTTCTAGTGTAGCCGTAGTTAGGCCACCACTTCA
AGAACTCTGTAGCACCGCCTACATACCTCGCTCTGCTAATCCTGTTACCAGTGGCTGCTGCCAGTGGCGA
TAAGTCGTGTCTTACCGGGTTGGACTCAAGACGATAGTTACCGGATAAGGCGCAGCGGTCGGGCTGAACG
GGGGGTTCGTGCACACAGCCCAGCTTGGAGCGAACGACCTACACCGAACTGAGATACCTACAGCGTGAGC
TATGAGAAAGCGCCACGCTTCCCGAAGGGAGAAAGGCGGACAGGTATCCGGTAAGCGGCAGGGTCGGAAC
AGGAGAGCGCACGAGGGAGCTTCCAGGGGGAAACGCCTGGTATCTTTATAGTCCTGTCGGGTTTCGCCAC
CTCTGACTTGAGCGTCGATTTTTGTGATGCTCGTCAGGGGGGCGGAGCCTATGGAAAAACGCCAGCAACG
CGGCCTTTTTACGGTTCCTGGCCTTTTGCTGGCCTTTTGCTCACATGTTCTTTCCTGCGTTATCCCCTGA
TTCTGTGGATAACCGTATTACCGCCTTTGAGTGAGCTGATACCGCTCGCCGCAGCCGAACGACCGAGCGC
AGCGAGTCAGTGAGCGAGGAAGCGGAAGAGCGCCTGATGCGGTATTTTCTCCTTACGCATCTGTGCGGTA
TTTCACACCGCATATATGGTGCACTCTCAGTACAATCTGCTCTGATGCCGCATAGTTAAGCCAGTATACA
CTCCGCTATCGCTACGTGACTGGGTCATGGCTGCGCCCCGACACCCGCCAACACCCGCTGACGCGCCCTG
ACGGGCTTGTCTGCTCCCGGCATCCGCTTACAGACAAGCTGTGACCGTCTCCGGGAGCTGCATGTGTCAG
AGGTTTTCACCGTCATCACCGAAACGCGCGAGGCAGCTGCGGTAAAGCTCATCAGCGTGGTCGTGAAGCG
ATTCACAGATGTCTGCCTGTTCATCCGCGTCCAGCTCGTTGAGTTTCTCCAGAAGCGTTAATGTCTGGCT
TCTGATAAAGCGGGCCATGTTAAGGGCGGTTTTTTCCTGTTTGGTCACTGATGCCTCCGTGTAAGGGGGA
TTTCTGTTCATGGGGGTAATGATACCGATGAAACGAGAGAGGATGCTCACGATACGGGTTACTGATGATG
AACATGCCCGGTTACTGGAACGTTGTGAGGGTAAACAACTGGCGGTATGGATGCGGCGGGACCAGAGAAA
AATCACTCAGGGTCAATGCCAGCGCTTCGTTAATACAGATGTAGGTGTTCCACAGGGTAGCCAGCAGCAT
CCTGCGATGCAGATCCGGAACATAATGGTGCAGGGCGCTGACTTCCGCGTTTCCAGACTTTACGAAACAC
GGAAACCGAAGACCATTCATGTTGTTGCTCAGGTCGCAGACGTTTTGCAGCAGCAGTCGCTTCACGTTCG
CTCGCGTATCGGTGATTCATTCTGCTAACCAGTAAGGCAACCCCGCCAGCCTAGCCGGGTCCTCAACGAC
AGGAGCACGATCATGCGCACCCGTGGGGCCGCCATGCCGGCGATAATGGCCTGCTTCTCGCCGAAACGTT
TGGTGGCGGGACCAGTGACGAAGGCTTGAGCGAGGGCGTGCAAGATTCCGAATACCGCAAGCGACAGGCC
GATCATCGTCGCGCTCCAGCGAAAGCGGTCCTCGCCGAAAATGACCCAGAGCGCTGCCGGCACCTGTCCT
ACGAGTTGCATGATAAAGAAGACAGTCATAAGTGCGGCGACGATAGTCATGCCCCGCGCCCACCGGAAGG
AGCTGACTGGGTTGAAGGCTCTCAAGGGCATCGGTCGAGATCCCGGTGCCTAATGAGTGAGCTAACTTAC
ATTAATTGCGTTGCGCTCACTGCCCGCTTTCCAGTCGGGAAACCTGTCGTGCCAGCTGCATTAATGAATC
GGCCAACGCGCGGGGAGAGGCGGTTTGCGTATTGGGCGCCAGGGTGGTTTTTCTTTTCACCAGTGAGACG
GGCAACAGCTGATTGCCCTTCACCGCCTGGCCCTGAGAGAGTTGCAGCAAGCGGTCCACGCTGGTTTGCC
CCAGCAGGCGAAAATCCTGTTTGATGGTGGTTAACGGCGGGATATAACATGAGCTGTCTTCGGTATCGTC
GTATCCCACTACCGAGATATCCGCACCAACGCGCAGCCCGGACTCGGTAATGGCGCGCATTGCGCCCAGC
GCCATCTGATCGTTGGCAACCAGCATCGCAGTGGGAACGATGCCCTCATTCAGCATTTGCATGGTTTGTT
GAAAACCGGACATGGCACTCCAGTCGCCTTCCCGTTCCGCTATCGGCTGAATTTGATTGCGAGTGAGATA
TTTATGCCAGCCAGCCAGACGCAGACGCGCCGAGACAGAACTTAATGGGCCCGCTAACAGCGCGATTTGC
TGGTGACCCAATGCGACCAGATGCTCCACGCCCAGTCGCGTACCGTCTTCATGGGAGAAAATAATACTGT
TGATGGGTGTCTGGTCAGAGACATCAAGAAATAACGCCGGAACATTAGTGCAGGCAGCTTCCACAGCAAT
GGCATCCTGGTCATCCAGCGGATAGTTAATGATCAGCCCACTGACGCGTTGCGCGAGAAGATTGTGCACC
GCCGCTTTACAGGCTTCGACGCCGCTTCGTTCTACCATCGACACCACCACGCTGGCACCCAGTTGATCGG
CGCGAGATTTAATCGCCGCGACAATTTGCGACGGCGCGTGCAGGGCCAGACTGGAGGTGGCAACGCCAAT
CAGCAACGACTGTTTGCCCGCCAGTTGTTGTGCCACGCGGTTGGGAATGTAATTCAGCTCCGCCATCGCC
GCTTCCACTTTTTCCCGCGTTTTCGCAGAAACGTGGCTGGCCTGGTTCACCACGCGGGAAACGGTCTGAT
AAGAGACACCGGCATACTCTGCGACATCGTATAACGTTACTGGTTTCACATTCACCACCCTGAATTGACT
CTCTTCCGGGCGCTATCATGCCATACCGCGAAAGGTTTTGCGCCATTCGATGGTGTCCGGGATCTCGACG
CTCTCCCTTATGCGACTCCTGCATTAGGAAGCAGCCCAGTAGTAGGTTGAGGCCGTTGAGCACCGCCGCC
GCAAGGAATGGTGCATGCAAGGAGATGGCGCCCAACAGTCCCCCGGCCACGGGGCCTGCCACCATACCCA
CGCCGAAACAAGCGCTCATGAGCCCGAAGTGGCGAGCCCGATCTTCCCCATCGGTGATGTCGGCGATATA
GGCGCCAGCAACCGCACCTGTGGCGCCGGTGATGCCGGCCACGATGCGTCCGGCGTAGAGGATCGAGATC
TCGATCCCGCGAAATTAATACGACTCACTATAGGGGAATTGTGAGCGGATAACAATTCCCCTCTAGAAAT
AATTTTGTTTAACTTTAAGAAGGAGATATACATATGCACCATCATCATCATCATTCTTCTGGTGTAGATC
TGGGTACCGAGAACCTGTACTTCCAATCCATAAGCTAGCTTCTCCTCCTGAAAGATCCATAACTTCGTAT
AGCATACATTATACGAAGTTATGCGGCCGCGACGTCCACATATACCTGCCGTTCACTATTATTTAGTGAA
ATGAGATATTATGATATTTTCTGAATTGTGATTAAAAAGGCAACTTTATGCCCATGCAACAGAAACTATA
AAAAATACAGAGAATGAAAAGAAACAGATAGATTTTTTAGTTCTTTAGGCCCGTAGTCTGCAAATCCTTT
TATGATTTTCTATCAAACAAAAGAGGAAAATAGACCAGTTGCAATCCAAACGAGAGTCTAATAGAATGAG
GTCGAAAAGTAAATCGCGCGGGTTTGTTACTGATAAAGCAGGCAAGACCTAAAATGTGTAAAGGGCAAAG
TGTATACTTTGGCGTCACCCCTTACATATTTTAGGTCTTTTTTTATTGTGCGTAACTAACTTGCCATCTT
CAAACAGGAGGGCTGGAAGAAGCAGACCGCTAACACAGTACATAAAAAAGGAGACATGAACGATGAACAT
CAAAAAGTTTGCAAAACAAGCAACAGTATTAACCTTTACTACCGCACTGCTGGCAGGAGGCGCAACTCAA
GCGTTTGCGAAAGAAACGAACCAAAAGCCATATAAGGAAACATACGGCATTTCCCATATTACACGCCATG
ATATGCTGCAAATCCCTGAACAGCAAAAAAATGAAAAATATCAAGTTCCTGAATTCGATTCGTCCACAAT
TAAAAATATCTCTTCTGCAAAAGGCCTGGACGTTTGGGACAGCTGGCCATTACAAAACGCTGACGGCACT
GTCGCAAACTATCACGGCTACCACATCGTCTTTGCATTAGCCGGAGATCCTAAAAATGCGGATGACACAT
CGATTTACATGTTCTATCAAAAAGTCGGCGAAACTTCTATTGACAGCTGGAAAAACGCTGGCCGCGTCTT
TAAAGACAGCGACAAATTCGATGCAAATGATTCTATCCTAAAAGACCAAACACAAGAATGGTCAGGTTCA
GCCACATTTACATCTGACGGAAAAATCCGTTTATTCTACACTGATTTCTCCGGTAAACATTACGGCAAAC
AAACACTGACAACTGCACAAGTTAACGTATCAGCATCAGACAGCTCTTTGAACATCAACGGTGTAGAGGA
TTATAAATCAATCTTTGACGGTGACGGAAAAACGTATCAAAATGTACAGCAGTTCATCGATGAAGGCAAC
TACAGCTCAGGCGACAACCATACGCTGAGAGATCCTCACTACGTAGAAGATAAAGGCCACAAATACTTAG
TATTTGAAGCAAACACTGGAACTGAAGATGGCTACCAAGGCGAAGAATCTTTATTTAACAAAGCATACTA
TGGCAAAAGCACATCATTCTTCCGTCAAGAAAGTCAAAAACTTCTGCAAAGCGATAAAAAACGCACGGCT
GAGTTAGCAAACGGCGCTCTCGGTATGATTGAGCTAAACGATGATTACACACTGAAAAAAGTGATGAAAC
CGCTGATTGCATCTAACACAGTAACAGATGAAATTGAACGCGCGAACGTCTTTAAAATGAACGGCAAATG
GTACCTGTTCACTGACTCCCGCGGATCAAAAATGACGATTGACGGCATTACGTCTAACGATATTTACATG
CTTGGTTATGTTTCTAATTCTTTAACTGGCCCATACAAGCCGCTGAACAAAACTGGCCTTGTGTTAAAAA
TGGATCTTGATCCTAACGATGTAACCTTTACTTACTCACACTTCGCTGTACCTCAAGCGAAAGGAAACAA
TGTCGTGATTACAAGCTATATGACAAACAGAGGATTCTACGCAGACAAACAATCAACGTTTGCGCCAAGC
TTCCTGCTGAACATCAAAGGCAAGAAAACATCTGTTGTCAAAGACAGCATCCTTGAACAAGGACAATTAA
CAGTTAACAAATAAAAACGCAAAAGAAAATGCCGATATCCTATTGGCATTGACGTCAGGTGGCACTTTTC
GAGGAGTTTACTAGTAAGTAAAGGTGGATACGGATCCGAATTCGAGCTCCGTCGACAAGCTTGCGGCCGC
ACTCGAGCACCACCACCACCACCACTGAGATCCGGCTGCTAACAAAGCCCGAAAGGAAGCTGAGTTGGCT
GCTGCCACCGCTGAGCAATAACTAGCATAACCCCTTGGGGCCTCTAAACGGGTCTTGAGGGGTTTTTTGC
TGAAAGGAGGAACTATATCCGGAT
