>Addgene plasmid #39187 | pLIC-SGC1 | addgene partial sequence | sequence record 160534 | T7 5'-TAATACGACTCACTATAGGG-3'
ACTTTAAGAAGGAGATATACATATGCACCATCATCATCATCATTCTTCTGGTGTAGATCTGGGTACCGAG
AACCTGTACTTCCAATCCATAAGCTAGCTTCTCCTCCTGAAAGATCCATAACTTCGTATAGCATACATTA
TACGAAGTTATGCGGCCGCGACGTCCACATATACCTGCCGTTCACTATTATTTAGTGAAATGAGATATTA
TGATATTTTCTGAATTGTGATTAAAAAGGCAACTTTATGCCCATGCAACAGAAACTATAAAAAATACAGA
GAATGAAAAGAAACAGATAGATTTTTTAGTTCTTTAGGCCCGTAGTCTGCAAATCCTTTTATGATTTTCT
ATCAAACAAAAGAGGAAAATAGACCAGTTGCAATCCAAACGAGAGTCTAATAGAATGAGGTCGAAAAGTA
AATCGCGCGGGTTTGTTACTGATAAAGCAGGCAAGACCTAAAATGTGTAAAGGGCAAAGTGTATACTTTG
GCGTCACCCCTTACATATTTTAGGTCTTTTTTTATTGTGCGTAACTAACTTGCCATCTTCAAACAGGAGG
GCTGGAAGAAGCAGACCGCTAACACAGTACATAAAAAAGGAGACATGAACGATGAACATCAAAAAGTTTG
CAAAACAAGCAACAGTATTAACCTTTACTACCGCACTGCTGGCAGGAGGCGCAACTCAAGCGTTTGCGAA
AGAAACGAACCAAAAGCCATATAAGGAAACATACGGCATTTCCCATATTACACGCCATGATATGCTGCAA
ATCCCTGAACAGCAAAAAAATGAAAAATAT
